>Addgene plasmid #199440 | pGEX6P-1-eIF4E K119A | addgene full sequence | sequence record 391260 | Addgene NGS Result
AGCTTATCGACTGCACGGTGCACCAATGCTTCTGGCGTCAGGCAGCCATCGGAAGCTGTGGTATGGCTGT
GCAGGTCGTAAATCACTGCATAATTCGTGTCGCTCAAGGCGCACTCCCGTTCTGGATAATGTTTTTTGCG
CCGACATCATAACGGTTCTGGCAAATATTCTGAAATGAGCTGTTGACAATTAATCATCGGCTCGTATAAT
GTGTGGAATTGTGAGCGGATAACAATTTCACACAGGAAACAGTATTCATGTCCCCTATACTAGGTTATTG
GAAAATTAAGGGCCTTGTGCAACCCACTCGACTTCTTTTGGAATATCTTGAAGAAAAATATGAAGAGCAT
TTGTATGAGCGCGATGAAGGTGATAAATGGCGAAACAAAAAGTTTGAATTGGGTTTGGAGTTTCCCAATC
TTCCTTATTATATTGATGGTGATGTTAAATTAACACAGTCTATGGCCATCATACGTTATATAGCTGACAA
GCACAACATGTTGGGTGGTTGTCCAAAAGAGCGTGCAGAGATTTCAATGCTTGAAGGAGCGGTTTTGGAT
ATTAGATACGGTGTTTCGAGAATTGCATATAGTAAAGACTTTGAAACTCTCAAAGTTGATTTTCTTAGCA
AGCTACCTGAAATGCTGAAAATGTTCGAAGATCGTTTATGTCATAAAACATATTTAAATGGTGATCATGT
AACCCATCCTGACTTCATGTTGTATGACGCTCTTGATGTTGTTTTATACATGGACCCAATGTGCCTGGAT
GCGTTCCCAAAATTAGTTTGTTTTAAAAAACGTATTGAAGCTATCCCACAAATTGATAAGTACTTGAAAT
CCAGCAAGTATATAGCATGGCCTTTGCAGGGCTGGCAAGCCACGTTTGGTGGTGGCGACCATCCTCCAAA
ATCGGATCTGGAAGTTCTGTTCCAGGGGCCCCTGGGATCCCCGGAATTCATGGCGACTGTCGAACCGGAA
ACCACCCCTACTCCTAATCCCCCGACTACAGAAGAGGAGAAAACGGAATCTAATCAGGAGGTTGCTAACC
CAGAACACTATATTAAACATCCCCTACAGAACAGATGGGCACTCTGGTTTTTTAAAAATGATAAAAGCAA
AACTTGGCAAGCAAACCTGCGGCTGATCTCCAAGTTTGATACTGTTGAAGACTTTTGGGCTCTGTACAAC
CATATCCAGTTGTCTAGTAATTTAATGCCTGGCTGTGACTACTCACTTTTTAAGGATGGTATTGAGCCTA
TGTGGGAAGATGAGAAAAACAAACGGGGAGGACGATGGCTAATTACATTGAACGCGCAGCAGAGACGAAG
TGACCTCGATCGCTTTTGGCTAGAGACACTTCTGTGCCTTATTGGAGAATCTTTTGATGACTACAGTGAT
GATGTATGTGGCGCTGTTGTTAATGTTAGAGCTAAAGGTGATAAGATAGCAATATGGACTACTGAATGTG
AAAACAGAGAAGCTGTTACACATATAGGGAGGGTATACAAGGAAAGGTTAGGACTTCCTCCAAAGATAGT
GATTGGTTATCAGTCCCACGCAGACACAGCTACTAAGAGCGGCTCCACCACTAAAAATAGGTTTGTTGTT
TAAGTCGACTCGAGCGGCCGCATCGTGACTGACTGACGATCTGCCTCGCGCGTTTCGGTGATGACGGTGA
AAACCTCTGACACATGCAGCTCCCGGAGACGGTCACAGCTTGTCTGTAAGCGGATGCCGGGAGCAGACAA
GCCCGTCAGGGCGCGTCAGCGGGTGTTGGCGGGTGTCGGGGCGCAGCCATGACCCAGTCACGTAGCGATA
GCGGAGTGTATAATTCTTGAAGACGAAAGGGCCTCGTGATACGCCTATTTTTATAGGTTAATGTCATGAT
AATAATGGTTTCTTAGACGTCAGGTGGCACTTTTCGGGGAAATGTGCGCGGAACCCCTATTTGTTTATTT
TTCTAAATACATTCAAATATGTATCCGCTCATGAGACAATAACCCTGATAAATGCTTCAATAATATTGAA
AAAGGAAGAGTATGAGTATTCAACATTTCCGTGTCGCCCTTATTCCCTTTTTTGCGGCATTTTGCCTTCC
TGTTTTTGCTCACCCAGAAACGCTGGTGAAAGTAAAAGATGCTGAAGATCAGTTGGGTGCACGAGTGGGT
TACATCGAACTGGATCTCAACAGCGGTAAGATCCTTGAGAGTTTTCGCCCCGAAGAACGTTTTCCAATGA
TGAGCACTTTTAAAGTTCTGCTATGTGGCGCGGTATTATCCCGTGTTGACGCCGGGCAAGAGCAACTCGG
TCGCCGCATACACTATTCTCAGAATGACTTGGTTGAGTACTCACCAGTCACAGAAAAGCATCTTACGGAT
GGCATGACAGTAAGAGAATTATGCAGTGCTGCCATAACCATGAGTGATAACACTGCGGCCAACTTACTTC
TGACAACGATCGGAGGACCGAAGGAGCTAACCGCTTTTTTGCACAACATGGGGGATCATGTAACTCGCCT
TGATCGTTGGGAACCGGAGCTGAATGAAGCCATACCAAACGACGAGCGTGACACCACGATGCCTGCAGCA
ATGGCAACAACGTTGCGCAAACTATTAACTGGCGAACTACTTACTCTAGCTTCCCGGCAACAATTAATAG
ACTGGATGGAGGCGGATAAAGTTGCAGGACCACTTCTGCGCTCGGCCCTTCCGGCTGGCTGGTTTATTGC
TGATAAATCTGGAGCCGGTGAGCGTGGGTCTCGCGGTATCATTGCAGCACTGGGGCCAGATGGTAAGCCC
TCCCGTATCGTAGTTATCTACACGACGGGGAGTCAGGCAACTATGGATGAACGAAATAGACAGATCGCTG
AGATAGGTGCCTCACTGATTAAGCATTGGTAACTGTCAGACCAAGTTTACTCATATATACTTTAGATTGA
TTTAAAACTTCATTTTTAATTTAAAAGGATCTAGGTGAAGATCCTTTTTGATAATCTCATGACCAAAATC
CCTTAACGTGAGTTTTCGTTCCACTGAGCGTCAGACCCCGTAGAAAAGATCAAAGGATCTTCTTGAGATC
CTTTTTTTCTGCGCGTAATCTGCTGCTTGCAAACAAAAAAACCACCGCTACCAGCGGTGGTTTGTTTGCC
GGATCAAGAGCTACCAACTCTTTTTCCGAAGGTAACTGGCTTCAGCAGAGCGCAGATACCAAATACTGTC
CTTCTAGTGTAGCCGTAGTTAGGCCACCACTTCAAGAACTCTGTAGCACCGCCTACATACCTCGCTCTGC
TAATCCTGTTACCAGTGGCTGCTGCCAGTGGCGATAAGTCGTGTCTTACCGGGTTGGACTCAAGACGATA
GTTACCGGATAAGGCGCAGCGGTCGGGCTGAACGGGGGGTTCGTGCACACAGCCCAGCTTGGAGCGAACG
ACCTACACCGAACTGAGATACCTACAGCGTGAGCTATGAGAAAGCGCCACGCTTCCCGAAGGGAGAAAGG
CGGACAGGTATCCGGTAAGCGGCAGGGTCGGAACAGGAGAGCGCACGAGGGAGCTTCCAGGGGGAAACGC
CTGGTATCTTTATAGTCCTGTCGGGTTTCGCCACCTCTGACTTGAGCGTCGATTTTTGTGATGCTCGTCA
GGGGGGCGGAGCCTATGGAAAAACGCCAGCAACGCGGCCTTTTTACGGTTCCTGGCCTTTTGCTGGCCTT
TTGCTCACATGTTCTTTCCTGCGTTATCCCCTGATTCTGTGGATAACCGTATTACCGCCTTTGAGTGAGC
TGATACCGCTCGCCGCAGCCGAACGACCGAGCGCAGCGAGTCAGTGAGCGAGGAAGCGGAAGAGCGCCTG
ATGCGGTATTTTCTCCTTACGCATCTGTGCGGTATTTCACACCGCATAAATTCCGACACCATCGAATGGC
GCAAAACCTTTCGCGGTATGGCATGATAGCGCCCGGAAGAGAGTCAATTCAGGGTGGTGAATGTGAAACC
AGTAACGTTATACGATGTCGCAGAGTATGCCGGTGTCTCTTATCAGACCGTTTCCCGCGTGGTGAACCAG
GCCAGCCACGTTTCTGCGAAAACGCGGGAAAAAGTGGAAGCGGCGATGGCGGAGCTGAATTACATTCCCA
ACCGCGTGGCACAACAACTGGCGGGCAAACAGTCGTTGCTGATTGGCGTTGCCACCTCCAGTCTGGCCCT
GCACGCGCCGTCGCAAATTGTCGCGGCGATTAAATCTCGCGCCGATCAACTGGGTGCCAGCGTGGTGGTG
TCGATGGTAGAACGAAGCGGCGTCGAAGCCTGTAAAGCGGCGGTGCACAATCTTCTCGCGCAACGCGTCA
GTGGGCTGATCATTAACTATCCGCTGGATGACCAGGATGCCATTGCTGTGGAAGCTGCCTGCACTAATGT
TCCGGCGTTATTTCTTGATGTCTCTGACCAGACACCCATCAACAGTATTATTTTCTCCCATGAAGACGGT
ACGCGACTGGGCGTGGAGCATCTGGTCGCATTGGGTCACCAGCAAATCGCGCTGTTAGCGGGCCCATTAA
GTTCTGTCTCGGCGCGTCTGCGTCTGGCTGGCTGGCATAAATATCTCACTCGCAATCAAATTCAGCCGAT
AGCGGAACGGGAAGGCGACTGGAGTGCCATGTCCGGTTTTCAACAAACCATGCAAATGCTGAATGAGGGC
ATCGTTCCCACTGCGATGCTGGTTGCCAACGATCAGATGGCGCTGGGCGCAATGCGCGCCATTACCGAGT
CCGGGCTGCGCGTTGGTGCGGATATCTCGGTAGTGGGATACGACGATACCGAAGACAGCTCATGTTATAT
CCCGCCGTTAACCACCATCAAACAGGATTTTCGCCTGCTGGGGCAAACCAGCGTGGACCGCTTGCTGCAA
CTCTCTCAGGGCCAGGCGGTGAAGGGCAATCAGCTGTTGCCCGTCTCACTGGTGAAAAGAAAAACCACGC
TAGCGCCCAATACGCAAACCGCCTCTCCCCGCGCGTTGGCCGATTCATTAATGCAGCTGGCACGACAGGT
TTCCCGACTGGAAAGCGGGCAGTGAGCGCAACGCAATTAATGTAAGTTAGCTCACTCATTAGGCACCCCA
GGCTTTACACTTTATGCTTCCGGCTCGTATGTTGTGTGGAATTGTGAGCGGATAACAATTTCACACAGGA
AACAGCTATGACCATGATTACGGATTCACTGGCCGTCGTTTTACAACGTCGTGACTGGGAAAACCCTGGC
GTTACCCAACTTAATCGCCTTGCAGCACATCCCCCTTTCGCCAGCTGGCGTAATAGCGAAGAGGCCCGCA
CCGATCGCCCTTCCCAACAGTTGCGCAGCCTGAATGGCGAATGGCGCTTTGCCTGGTTTCCGGCACCAGA
AGCGGTGCCGGAAAGCTGGCTGGAGTGCGATCTTCCTGAGGCCGATACTGTCGTCGTCCCCTCAAACTGG
CAGATGCACGGTTACGATGCGCCCATCTACACCAACGTGACCTATCCCATTACGGTCAATCCGCCGTTTG
TTCCCACGGAGAATCCGACGGGTTGTTACTCGCTCACATTTAATGTTGATGAAAGCTGGCTACAGGAAGG
CCAGACGCGAATTATTTTTGATGGCGTTGGAATT
Features (pLannotate 1.2.2; 17 found; start..end, strand, type, name):
    183..211     +  promoter       tac promoter: strong E. coli promoter; hybrid between the trp and lac UV5 promoters
    219..235     +  protein_bind   lac operator: The lac repressor binds to the lac operator to inhibit transcription in E. coli. This inhibition can be relieved by adding lactose or isopropyl-β-D-thiogalactopyranoside (IPTG). lac repressor encoded by lacI
    258..911     +  CDS            GST26_SCHJA: Experimental evidence at protein level: Swiss-Prot protein existence level 1. GST isoenzymes appear to play a central role in the parasite detoxification system. Other functions are also suspected including a role in increasing the solubility of haematin in the parasite gut. From Schistosoma japonicum (Blood fluke).
    960..1610    +  CDS            EIF4E: IF4E_HUMAN - Also known as EIF4EL1, EIF4F. Experimental evidence at protein level: Swiss-Prot protein existence level 1. Recognizes and binds the 7-methylguanosine-containing mRNA cap during an early step in the initiation of protein synthesis and facilitates ribosome binding by inducing the unwinding of the mRNAs secondary structures (PubMed:16271312, PubMed:22578813). In addition to its role in translation initiation, also acts as a regulator of translation and stability in the cytoplasm (PubMed:24335285). Component of the CYFIP1-EIF4E-FMR1 complex which binds to the mRNA cap and mediates tr
   1651..1690    +  CDS            rop (fragment): Rop protein, which maintains plasmids at low copy number; rop
   1792..1832    +  misc_feature   bom (fragment): basis of mobility region from pBR322
   1937..2041    +  promoter       AmpR promoter: bla
   2042..2902    +  CDS            AmpR: β-lactamase; bla; confers resistance to ampicillin, carbenicillin, and related antibiotics
   3073..3661    +  rep_origin     ori: high-copy-number ColE1/pMB1/pBR322/pUC origin of replication
   3847..3898    -  misc_feature   bom (fragment): basis of mobility region from pBR322
   3905..3982    +  promoter       lacI promoter: lacI
   3983..5065    +  CDS            lacI: lac repressor; lacI; The lac repressor binds to the lac operator to inhibit transcription in E. coli. This inhibition can be relieved by adding lactose or isopropyl-β-D-thiogalactopyranoside (IPTG).
   5078..5099    +  protein_bind   CAP binding site: CAP binding activates transcription in the presence of cAMP. E. coli catabolite activator protein
   5114..5144    +  promoter       lac promoter: promoter for the E. coli lac operon
   5152..5168    +  protein_bind   lac operator: The lac repressor binds to the lac operator to inhibit transcription in E. coli. This inhibition can be relieved by adding lactose or isopropyl-β-D-thiogalactopyranoside (IPTG). lac repressor encoded by lacI
   5188..5361    +  CDS            lacZα: LacZα fragment of β-galactosidase; lacZ fragment
   5625..107     -  CDS            yciV (fragment) (across the origin): RNAAM_ECOLI - Also known as trpH From Escherichia coli (strain K12).
