[The description below was written by a language model from this plasmid's Addgene catalogue record and pLannotate feature annotations shown in this document.]
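Description:
pGEX6P-1-eIF4E K119A is a bacterial expression plasmid built on the pGEX6P-1 backbone for producing recombinant human eIF4E as an N-terminal glutathione S-transferase (GST) fusion in E. coli. It replicates from a high-copy ColE1/pMB1-type origin and is selected with ampicillin through the β-lactamase (AmpR) gene and its own promoter. Residual backbone elements annotated in the sequence include short rop and bom fragments, a lac promoter/operator with a lacZα fragment, and a small yciV fragment spanning the numbering origin. None of these is part of the expression cassette.

Expression is driven by the strong hybrid tac promoter followed by a lac operator. The plasmid also carries lacI with its promoter, so the repressor keeps transcription off until it is relieved with IPTG. Downstream lies the Schistosoma japonicum GST coding sequence, followed after a short linker by the EIF4E open reading frame, which was cloned between EcoRI and SalI sites that both remain intact. The insert carries a lysine-to-alanine substitution at position 119. eIF4E is the translation initiation factor that recognises the 7-methylguanosine mRNA cap. The GST moiety allows affinity purification of the fusion on glutathione resin.

The record states only that the plasmid is for production of GST-eIF4E K119A. The associated publication is a protocol for measuring poly(A) tail length on intact mRNAs by nanopore direct RNA sequencing, but the record does not spell out what the protein does in that protocol or the effect of the mutation. The catalogue lists a total size of 5727 bp with a 747 bp insert, whereas the sequenced record is 5,634 nt and the annotated EIF4E coding region is about 650 bp.
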