Addgene plasmid #199440: pGEX6P-1-eIF4E K119A
Purpose: Bacterial expression plasmids for production of recombinant GST-eIF4E K119A
Depositing lab: Shin-ichi Hoshino. Depositing organization: Nagoya City University. Publication: Protocol for analyzing intact mRNA poly(A) tail length using nanopore direct RNA sequencing. Ogami K, Oishi Y, Hoshino SI. STAR Protoc. 2023 May 26;4(2):102340. doi: 10.1016/j.xpro.2023.102340. PubMed 37243600.
Backbone
  Vector backbone: pGEX6P-1
  Backbone size w/o insert (bp): 4980
  Total vector size (bp): 5727
  Vector type: Bacterial Expression
Growth in bacteria
  Bacterial resistance: Ampicillin, 100 μg/mL
  Growth temperature: 37°C
  Growth strain: DH5alpha
  Copy number: High Copy
Gene/Insert
  Gene/Insert name: 1977
  Species: H. sapiens (human)
  Insert size (bp): 747
  Mutation: changed lysine 119 to alanine
  GenBank ID: NM_001968.5
  Entrez Gene: EIF4E (a.k.a. AUTS19, CBP, EIF4E1, EIF4EL1, EIF4F, eIF-4E)
  Tag / fusion protein: GST-fusion protein (N terminal on insert)
  Cloning method: Restriction Enzyme; 5′ cloning site EcoRI (not destroyed); 3′ cloning site SalI (not destroyed)
  Sequencing primers: 5′ AGCGGATAACAATTTCACACAGG; 3′ CCGGGAGCTGCATGTGTCAGAGG
Terms and licenses: Academic/Nonprofit Terms; Industry Terms: Not Available to Industry
How to cite: pGEX6P-1-eIF4E K119A was a gift from Shin-ichi Hoshino (Addgene plasmid # 199440 ; http://n2t.net/addgene:199440 ; RRID:Addgene_199440)
